Addgene plasmid #50546: pDEST40-MFRN2
Purpose: Expression of MFRN2 gene in mammalian cells
Depositing lab: Vamsi Mootha. Depositing organization: Massachusetts General Hospital. Publication: Integrative genomics identifies MCU as an essential component of the mitochondrial calcium uniporter. Baughman JM, Perocchi F, Girgis HS, Plovanich M, Belcher-Timme CA, Sancak Y, Bao XR, Strittmatter L, Goldberger O, Bogorad RL, Koteliansky V, Mootha VK. Nature. 2011 Jun 19;476(7360):341-5. doi: 10.1038/nature10234. PubMed 21685886.
Backbone
  Vector backbone: pcDNA/DEST40/C-V5
  Backbone manufacturer: Life technologies
  Backbone size w/o insert (bp): 7143
  Total vector size (bp): 8367
  Vector type: Mammalian Expression
  Selectable markers: Neomycin (select with G418)
Growth in bacteria
  Bacterial resistance: Ampicillin, 100 μg/mL
  Growth temperature: 37°C
  Growth strain: Stbl3
  Copy number: Low Copy
Gene/Insert
  Gene/Insert name: Mrfn2 (alt name: SLC25A28)
  Species: H. sapiens (human)
  Insert size (bp): 1224
  Entrez Gene: SLC25A28 (a.k.a. MFRN2, MRS3/4, MRS4L, NPD016)
  Tag / fusion protein: V5 (C terminal on backbone)
  Cloning method: Gateway Cloning
  Sequencing primers: 5′ CMV-F, T7; 3′ V5
Terms and licenses: Academic/Nonprofit Terms; Industry Terms: Not Available to Industry
How to cite: pDEST40-MFRN2 was a gift from Vamsi Mootha (Addgene plasmid # 50546 ; http://n2t.net/addgene:50546 ; RRID:Addgene_50546)
