[The description below was written by a language model from this plasmid's Addgene catalogue record.]
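Description:
pDEST40-MFRN2 is a mammalian expression plasmid built on the commercial pcDNA/DEST40 Gateway destination backbone with a C-terminal V5 tag. It carries the human SLC25A28 coding sequence, which encodes mitoferrin-2 (MFRN2, also known as MRS3/4 or MRS4L), a member of the SLC25 family of mitochondrial inner-membrane solute carriers. The insert of about 1.2 kb was introduced by Gateway recombination, giving a total plasmid size of roughly 8.4 kb. The plasmid is maintained in bacteria under ampicillin selection and is recorded as low copy. A neomycin resistance marker allows G418 selection of transfected mammalian cells, so the construct can be used for stable line generation as well as transient expression.

No feature table accompanies this entry, and the promoter is not stated explicitly. However, the listed 5′ sequencing primers (CMV-F and T7) are consistent with the usual arrangement of this backbone family, in which a CMV promoter drives the insert in mammalian cells and a T7 promoter site lies just upstream of the cloning region. The open reading frame is fused at its C terminus to the backbone-encoded V5 epitope, which allows detection of the protein by immunoblotting or immunofluorescence with anti-V5 antibodies, without the need for a mitoferrin-2-specific reagent.

The stated purpose is simply expression of MFRN2 in mammalian cells. The associated study concerns identification of a core component of the mitochondrial calcium uniporter, but the record does not say what role the MFRN2 construct played in that work.
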