>Addgene plasmid #50546 | pDEST40-MFRN2 | depositor partial sequence | sequence record 75804 | pDEST40-MFRN2 sequence 1095 bps
ATGGAGTTGGAGGGGCGGGGTGCTGGCGGTGTGGCGGGGGGGCCGGCGGCAGGGCCCGGGCGGAGCCCCG
GGGAGTCGGCGCTGCTGGACGGGTGGCTGCAGCGGGGCGTGGGCCGGGGGGCCGGCGGCGGGGAGGCCGG
GGCCTGCAGGCCCCCGGTACGACAAGATCCGGACTCCGGCCCGGACTACGAGGCGCTGCCGGCTGGAGCC
ACTGTCACCACGCACATGGTGGCAGGCGCCGTGGCAGGGATCCTGGAGCACTGCGTGATGTACCCCATCG
ACTGCGTCAAGACCCGGATGCAGAGTCTACAGCCTGACCCAGCTGCCCGCTATCGCAATGTGTTGGAGGC
CCTCTGGAGGATTATAAGAACGGAGGGCCTATGGAGGCCCATGAGGGGGCTGAACGTCACAGCAACAGGC
GCAGGGCCTGCCCACGCCCTTTATTTTGCCTGCTACGAAAAGTTAAAAAAGACATTGAGTGATGTAATCC
ACCCTGGGGGCAATAGCCATATTGCCAATGGTGCGGCCGGGTGTGTGGCAACATTACTTCATGATGCAGC
CATGAACCCTGCGGAAGTGGTCAAGCAGAGGATGCAGATGTACAACTCACCATACCACCGGGTGACAGAC
TGTGTACGGGCAGTGTGGCAAAATGAAGGGGCCGGGGCCTTTTACCGCAGCTACACCACCCAGCTGACCA
TGAACGTTCCTTTCCAAGCCATTCACTTCATGACCTATGAATTCCTGCAGGAGCACTTTAACCCCCAGAG
ACGGTACAACCCAAGCTCCCACGTCCTCTCTGGAGCTTGCGCAGGAGCTGTAGCTGCCGCAGCCACAACC
CCACTGGACGTTTGCAAAACACTGCTCAACACCCAGGAGTCCTTGGCTTTGAACTCACACATTACAGGAC
ATATCACAGGCATGGCTAGTGCCTTCAGGACGGTATATCAAGTAGGTGGGGTGACCGCCTATTTCCGAGG
GGTGCAGGCCAGAGTAATTTACCAGATCCCCTCCACAGCCATCGCATGGTCTGTGTATGAGTTCTTCAAA
TACCTAATCACTAAAAGGCAAGAAGAGTGGAGGGCTGGCAAGTGA
