>Addgene plasmid #50546 | pDEST40-MFRN2 | addgene partial sequence | sequence record 77449 | V5-Rev 5'-ACCGAGGAGAGGGTTAGGGAT-3'
CTTTGTACAAGAAAGCTGGGTTGCGGCCGCACTCGAGCTACTTGCCAGCCCTCCACTCTTCTTGCCTTTT
AGTGATTAGGTATTTGAAGAACTCATACACAGACCATGCGATGGCTGTGGAGGGGATCTGGTAAATTACT
CTGGCCTGCACCCCTCGGAAATAGGCGGTCACCCCACCTACTTGATATACCGTCCTGAAGGCACTAGCCA
TGCCTGTGATATGTCCTGTAATGTGTGAGTTCAAAGCCAAGGACTCCTGGGTGTTGAGCAGTGTTTTGCA
AACGTCCAGTGGGGTTGTGGCTGCGGCAGCTACAGCTCCTGCGCAAGCTCCAGAGAGGACGTGGGAGCTT
GGGTTGTACCGTCTCTGGGGGTTAAAGTGCTCCTGCAGGAATTCATAGGTCATGAAGTGAATGGCTTGGA
AAGGAACGTTCATGGTCAGCTGGGTGGTGTAGCTGCGGTAAAAGGCCCCGGCCCCTTCATTTTGCCACAC
TGCCCGTACACAGTCTGTCACCCGGTGGTATGGTGAGTTGTACATCTGCATCCTCTGCTTGACCACTTCC
GCAGGGTTCATGGCTGCATCATGAAGTAATGTTGCCACACACCCGGCCGCACCATTGGCAATATGGCTAT
TGCCCCCAGGGTGGATTACATCACTCAATGTCTTTTTTAACTTTTCGTAGCAGGCAAAATAAAGGGCGTG
GGCAGGCCCTGCGCCTGTTGCTGTGACGTTCAGCCCCCTCATGGGCCTCCATA
